>Addgene plasmid #162342 | pTet-O-ATOH1-T2A-PuroR | addgene full sequence | sequence record 324523 | Addgene NGS Result
AGAGGGCAGGGGAAGTCTTCTAACATGCGGGGACGTGGAGGAAAATCCCGGCCCACTCGAGATGACCGAG
TACAAGCCCACGGTGCGCCTCGCCACCCGCGACGACGTCCCCAGGGCCGTACGCACCCTCGCCGCCGCGT
TCGCCGACTACCCCGCCACGCGCCACACCGTCGATCCGGACCGCCACATCGAGCGGGTCACCGAGCTGCA
AGAACTCTTCCTCACGCGCGTCGGGCTCGACATCGGCAAGGTGTGGGTCGCGGACGACGGCGCCGCGGTG
GCGGTCTGGACCACGCCGGAGAGCGTCGAAGCGGGGGCGGTGTTCGCCGAGATCGGCCCGCGCATGGCCG
AGTTGAGCGGTTCCCGGCTGGCCGCGCAGCAACAGATGGAAGGCCTCCTGGCGCCGCACCGGCCCAAGGA
GCCCGCGTGGTTCCTGGCCACCGTCGGCGTCTCGCCCGACCACCAGGGCAAGGGTCTGGGCAGCGCCGTC
GTGCTCCCCGGAGTGGAGGCGGCCGAGCGCGCCGGGGTGCCCGCCTTCCTGGAGACCTCCGCGCCCCGCA
ACCTCCCCTTCTACGAGCGGCTCGGCTTCACCGTCACCGCCGACGTCGAGGTGCCCGAAGGACCGCGCAC
CTGGTGCATGACCCGCAAGCCCGGTGCCTGATTAATTAAGCTAGCTAATTCGATATCAAGCTTATCGATA
ATCAACCTCTGGATTACAAAATTTGTGAAAGATTGACTGGTATTCTTAACTATGTTGCTCCTTTTACGCT
ATGTGGATACGCTGCTTTAATGCCTTTGTATCATGCTATTGCTTCCCGTATGGCTTTCATTTTCTCCTCC
TTGTATAAATCCTGGTTGCTGTCTCTTTATGAGGAGTTGTGGCCCGTTGTCAGGCAACGTGGCGTGGTGT
GCACTGTGTTTGCTGACGCAACCCCCACTGGTTGGGGCATTGCCACCACCTGTCAGCTCCTTTCCGGGAC
TTTCGCTTTCCCCCTCCCTATTGCCACGGCGGAACTCATCGCCGCCTGCCTTGCCCGCTGCTGGACAGGG
GCTCGGCTGTTGGGCACTGACAATTCCGTGGTGTTGTCGGGGAAATCATCGTCCTTTCCTTGGCTGCTCG
CCTGTGTTGCCACCTGGATTCTGCGCGGGACGTCCTTCTGCTACGTCCCTTCGGCCCTCAATCCAGCGGA
CCTTCCTTCCCGCGGCCTGCTGCCGGCTCTGCGGCCTCTTCCGCGTCTTCGCCTTCGCCCTCAGACGAGT
CGGATCTCCCTTTGGGCCGCCTCCCCGCATCGATACCGTCGACCTCGAGACCTAGAAAAACATGGAGCAA
TCACAAGTAGCAATACAGCAGCTACCAATGCTGATTGTGCCTGGCTAGAAGCACAAGAGGAGGAGGAGGT
GGGTTTTCCAGTCACACCTCAGGTACCTTTAAGACCAATGACTTACAAGGCAGCTGTAGATCTTAGCCAC
TTTTTAAAAGAAAAGGGGGGACTGGAAGGGCTAATTCACTCCCAACGAAGACAAGATATCCTTGATCTGT
GGATCTACCACACACAAGGCTACTTCCCTGATTGGCAGAACTACACACCAGGGCCAGGGATCAGATATCC
ACTGACCTTTGGATGGTGCTACAAGCTAGTACCAGTTGAGCAAGAGAAGGTAGAAGAAGCCAATGAAGGA
GAGAACACCCGCTTGTTACACCCTGTGAGCCTGCATGGGATGGATGACCCGGAGAGAGAAGTATTAGAGT
GGAGGTTTGACAGCCGCCTAGCATTTCATCACATGGCCCGAGAGCTGCATCCGGACTGTACTGGGTCTCT
CTGGTTAGACCAGATCTGAGCCTGGGAGCTCTCTGGCTAACTAGGGAACCCACTGCTTAAGCCTCAATAA
AGCTTGCCTTGAGTGCTTCAAGTAGTGTGTGCCCGTCTGTTGTGTGACTCTGGTAACTAGAGATCCCTCA
GACCCTTTTAGTCAGTGTGGAAAATCTCTAGCAGGGCCCGTTTAAACCCGCTGATCAGCCTCGACTGTGC
CTTCTAGTTGCCAGCCATCTGTTGTTTGCCCCTCCCCCGTGCCTTCCTTGACCCTGGAAGGTGCCACTCC
CACTGTCCTTTCCTAATAAAATGAGGAAATTGCATCGCATTGTCTGAGTAGGTGTCATTCTATTCTGGGG
GGTGGGGTGGGGCAGGACAGCAAGGGGGAGGATTGGGAAGACAATAGCAGGCATGCTGGGGATGCGGTGG
GCTCTATGGCTTCTGAGGCGGAAAGAACCAGCTGGGGCTCTAGGGGGTATCCCC
[124 nt withheld, positions 2295-2418]
C
[91 nt withheld, positions 2420-2510]
A
[49 nt withheld, positions 2512-2560]
CCTTTGACGTTGGAGTCCACGTTCTTT
[37 nt withheld, positions 2588-2624]
ACCCTATCTCGGTCTATTCTTTTGATTTATAAGGGATTTTGCCGATTTCGGCCTATTGGTTAAAAAATGA
GCTGATTTAACAAAAATTTAACGCGAATTAATTCTGTGGAATGTGTGTCAGTTAGGGTGTGGAAAGTCCC
CAGGCTCCCCAGCAGGCAGAAGTATGCAAAGCATGCATCTCAATTAGTCAGCAACCAGGTGTGGAAAGTC
CCCAGGCTCCCCAGCAGGCAGAAGTATGCAAAGCATGCATCTCAATTAGTCAGCAACCATAGTCCCGCCC
CTAACTCCGCCCATCCCGCCCCTAACTCCGCCCAGTTCCGCCCATTCTCCGCCCCATGGCTGACTAATTT
TTTTTATTTATGCAGAGGCCGAGGCCGCCTCTGCCTCTGAGCTATTCCAGAAGTAGTGAGGAGGCTTTTT
TGGAGGCCTAGGCTTTTGCAAAAAGCTCCCGGGAGCTTGTATATCCATTTTCGGATCTGATCAGCACGTG
TTGACAATTAATCATCGGCATAGTATATCGGCATAGTATAATACGACAAGGTGAGGAACTAAACCATGGC
CAAGTTGACCAGTGCCGTTCCGGTGCTCACCGCGCGCGACGTCGCCGGAGCGGTCGAGTTCTGGACCGAC
CGGCTCGGGTTCTCCCGGGACTTCGTGGAGGACGACTTCGCCGGTGTGGTCCGGGACGACGTGACCCTGT
TCATCAGCGCGGTCCAGGACCAGGTGGTGCCGGACAACACCCTGGCCTGGGTGTGGGTGCGCGGCCTGGA
CGAGCTGTACGCCGAGTGGTCGGAGGTCGTGTCCACGAACTTCCGGGACGCCTCCGGGCCGGCCATGACC
GAGATCGGCGAGCAGCCGTGGGGGCGGGAGTTCGCCCTGCGCGACCCGGCCGGCAACTGCGTGCACTTCG
TGGCCGAGGAGCAGGACTGACACGTGCTACGAGATTTCGATTCCACCGCCGCCTTCTATGAAAGGTTGGG
CTTCGGAATCGTTTTCCGGGACGCCGGCTGGATGATCCTCCAGCGCGGGGATCTCATGCTGGAGTTCTTC
GCCCACCCCAACTTGTTTATTGCAGCTTATAATGGTTACAAATAAAGCAATAGCATCACAAATTTCACAA
ATAAAGCATTTTTTTCACTGCATTCTAGTTGTGGTTTGTCCAAACTCATCAATGTATCTTATCATGTCTG
TATACCGTCGACCTCTAGCTAGAGCTTGGCGTAATCATGGTCATAGCTGTTTCCTGTGTGAAATTGTTAT
CCGCTCACAATTCCACACAACATACGAGCCGGAAGCATAAAGTGTAAAGCCTGGGGTGCCTAATGAGTGA
GCTAACTCACATTAATTGCGTTGCGCTCACTGCCCGCTTTCCAGTCGGGAAACCTGTCGTGCCAGCTGCA
TTAATGAATCGGCCAACGCGCGGGGAGAGGCGGTTTGCGTATTGGGCGCTCTTCCGCTTCCTCGCTCACT
GACTCGCTGCGCTCGGTCGTTCGGCTGCGGCGAGCGGTATCAGCTCACTCAAAGGCGGTAATACGGTTAT
CCACAGAATCAGGGGATAACGCAGGAAAGAACATGTGAGCAAAAGGCCAGCAAAAGGCCAGGAACCGTAA
AAAGGCCGCGTTGCTGGCGTTTTTCCATAGGCTCCGCCCCCCTGACGAGCATCACAAAAATCGACGCTCA
AGTCAGAGGTGGCGAAACCCGACAGGACTATAAAGATACCAGGCGTTTCCCCCTGGAAGCTCCCTCGTGC
GCTCTCCTGTTCCGACCCTGCCGCTTACCGGATACCTGTCCGCCTTTCTCCCTTCGGGAAGCGTGGCGCT
TTCTCATAGCTCACGCTGTAGGTATCTCAGTTCGGTGTAGGTCGTTCGCTCCAAGCTGGGCTGTGTGCAC
GAACCCCCCGTTCAGCCCGACCGCTGCGCCTTATCCGGTAACTATCGTCTTGAGTCCAACCCGGTAAGAC
ACGACTTATCGCCACTGGCAGCAGCCACTGGTAACAGGATTAGCAGAGCGAGGTATGTAGGCGGTGCTAC
AGAGTTCTTGAAGTGGTGGCCTAACTACGGCTACACTAGAAGAACAGTATTTGGTATCTGCGCTCTGCTG
AAGCCAGTTACCTTCGGAAAAAGAGTTGGTAGCTCTTGATCCGGCAAACAAACCACCGCTGGTAGCGGTG
GTTTTTTTGTTTGCAAGCAGCAGATTACGCGCAGAAAAAAAGGATCTCAAGAAGATCCTTTGATCTTTTC
TACGGGGTCTGACGCTCAGTGGAACGAAAACTCACGTTAAGGGATTTTGGTCATGAGATTATCAAAAAGG
ATCTTCACCTAGATCCTTTTAAATTAAAAATGAAGTTTTAAATCAATCTAAAGTATATATGAGTAAACTT
GGTCTGACAGTTACCAATGCTTAATCAGTGAGGCACCTATCTCAGCGATCTGTCTATTTCGTTCATCCAT
AGTTGCCTGACTCCCCGTCGTGTAGATAACTACGATACGGGAGGGCTTACCATCTGGCCCCAGTGCTGCA
ATGATACCGCGAGACCCACGCTCACCGGCTCCAGATTTATCAGCAATAAACCAGCCAGCCGGAAGGGCCG
AGCGCAGAAGTGGTCCTGCAACTTTATCCGCCTCCATCCAGTCTATTAATTGTTGCCGGGAAGCTAGAGT
AAGTAGTTCGCCAGTTAATAGTTTGCGCAACGTTGTTGCCATTGCTACAGGCATCGTGGTGTCACGCTCG
TCGTTTGGTATGGCTTCATTCAGCTCCGGTTCCCAACGATCAAGGCGAGTTACATGATCCCCCATGTTGT
GCAAAAAAGCGGTTAGCTCCTTCGGTCCTCCGATCGTTGTCAGAAGTAAGTTGGCCGCAGTGTTATCACT
CATGGTTATGGCAGCACTGCATAATTCTCTTACTGTCATGCCATCCGTAAGATGCTTTTCTGTGACTGGT
GAGTACTCAACCAAGTCATTCTGAGAATAGTGTATGCGGCGACCGAGTTGCTCTTGCCCGGCGTCAATAC
GGGATAATACCGCGCCACATAGCAGAACTTTAAAAGTGCTCATCATTGGAAAACGTTCTTCGGGGCGAAA
ACTCTCAAGGATCTTACCGCTGTTGAGATCCAGTTCGATGTAACCCACTCGTGCACCCAACTGATCTTCA
GCATCTTTTACTTTCACCAGCGTTTCTGGGTGAGCAAAAACAGGAAGGCAAAATGCCGCAAAAAAGGGAA
TAAGGGCGACACGGAAATGTTGAATACTCATACTCTTCCTTTTTCAATATTATTGAAGCATTTATCAGGG
TTATTGTCTCATGAGCGGATACATATTTGAATGTATTTAGAAAAATAAACAAATAGGGGTTCCGCGCACA
TTTCCCCGAAAAGTGCCACCTGACGTCGACGGATCGGGAGATCTCCCGATCCCCTATGGTGCACTCTCAG
TACAATCTGCTCTGATGCCGCATAGTTAAGCCAGTATCTGCTCCCTGCTTGTGTGTTGGAGGTCGCTGAG
TAGTGCGCGAGCAAAATTTAAGCTACAACAAGGCAAGGCTTGACCGACAATTGCATGAAGAATCTGCTTA
GGGTTAGGCGTTTTGCGCTGCTTCGCGATGTACGGGCCAGATATACGCGTTGACATTGATTATTGACTAG
TTATTAATAGTAATCAATTACGGGGTCATTAGTTCATAGCCCATATATGGAGTTCCGCGTTACATAACTT
ACGGTAAATGGCCCGCCTGGCTGACCGCCCAACGACCCCCGCCCATTGACGTCAATAATGACGTATGTTC
CCATAGTAACGCCAATAGGGACTTTCCATTGACGTCAATGGGTGGAGTATTTACGGTAAACTGCCCACTT
GGCAGTACATCAAGTGTATCATATGCCAAGTACGCCCCCTATTGACGTCAATGACGGTAAATGGCCCGCC
TGGCATTATGCCCAGTACATGACCTTATGGGACTTTCCTACTTGGCAGTACATCTACGTATTAGTCATCG
CTATTACCATGGTGATGCGGTTTTGGCAGTACATCAATGGGCGTGGATAGCGGTTTGACTCACGGGGATT
TCCAAGTCTCCACCCCATTGACGTCAATGGGAGTTTGTTTTGGCACCAAAATCAACGGGACTTTCCAAAA
TGTCGTAACAACTCCGCCCCATTGACGCAAATGGGCGGTAGGCGTGTACGGTGGGAGGTCTATATAAGCA
GCGCGTTTTGCCTGTACTGGGTCTCTCTGGTTAGACCAGATCTGAGCCTGGGAGCTCTCTGGCTAACTAG
GGAACCCACTGCTTAAGCCTCAATAAAGCTTGCCTTGAGTGCTTCAAGTAGTGTGTGCCCGTCTGTTGTG
TGACTCTGGTAACTAGAGATCCCTCAGACCCTTTTAGTCAGTGTGGAAAATCTCTAGCAGTGGCGCCCGA
ACAGGGACTTGAAAGCGAAAGGGAAACCAGAGGAGCTCTCTCGACGCAGGACTCGGCTTGCTGAAGCGCG
CACGGCAAGAGGCGAGGGGCGGCGACTGGTGAGTACGCCAAAAATTTTGACTAGCGGAGGCTAGAAGGAG
AGAGATGGGTGCGAGAGCGTCAGTATTAAGCGGGGGAGAATTAGATCGCGATGGGAAAAAATTCGGTTAA
GGCCAGGGGGAAAGAAAAAATATAAATTAAAACATATAGTATGGGCAAGCAGGGAGCTAGAACGATTCGC
AGTTAATCCTGGCCTGTTAGAAACATCAGAAGGCTGTAGACAAATACTGGGACAGCTACAACCATCCCTT
CAGACAGGATCAGAAGAACTTAGATCATTATATAATACAGTAGCAACCCTCTATTGTGTGCATCAAAGGA
TAGAGATAAAAGACACCAAGGAAGCTTTAGACAAGATAGAGGAAGAGCAAAACAAAAGTAAGACCACCGC
ACAGCAAGCGGCCGCTGATCTTCAGACCTGGAGGAGGAGATATGAGGGACAATTGGAGAAGTGAATTATA
TAAATATAAAGTAGTAAAAATTGAACCATTAGGAGTAGCACCCACCAAGGCAAAGAGAAGAGTGGTGCAG
AGAGAAAAAAGAGCAGTGGGAATAGGAGCTTTGTTCCTTGGGTTCTTGGGAGCAGCAGGAAGCACTATGG
GCGCAGCGTCAATGACGCTGACGGTACAGGCCAGACAATTATTGTCTGGTATAGTGCAGCAGCAGAACAA
TTTGCTGAGGGCTATTGAGGCGCAACAGCATCTGTTGCAACTCACAGTCTGGGGCATCAAGCAGCTCCAG
GCAAGAATCCTGGCTGTGGAAAGATACCTAAAGGATCAACAGCTCCTGGGGATTTGGGGTTGCTCTGGAA
AACTCATTTGCACCACTGCTGTGCCTTGGAATGCTAGTTGGAGTAATAAATCTCTGGAACAGATTTGGAA
TCACACGACCTGGATGGAGTGGGACAGAGAAATTAACAATTACACAAGCTTAATACACTCCTTAATTGAA
GAATCGCAAAACCAGCAAGAAAAGAATGAACAAGAATTATTGGAATTAGATAAATGGGCAAGTTTGTGGA
ATTGGTTTAACATAACAAATTGGCTGTGGTATATAAAATTATTCATAATGATAGTAGGAGGCTTGGTAGG
TTTAAGAATAGTTTTTGCTGTACTTTCTATAGTGAATAGAGTTAGGCAGGGATATTCACCATTATCGTTT
CAGACCCACCTCCCAACCCCGAGGGGACCCGACAGGCCCGAAGGAATAGAAGAAGAAGGTGGAGAGAGAG
ACAGAGACAGATCCATTCGATTAGTGAACGGATCGGCACTGCGTGCGCCAATTCTGCAGACAAATGGCAG
TATTCATCCACAATTTTAAAAGAAAAGGGGGGATTGGGGGGTACAGTGCAGGGGAAAGAATAGTAGACAT
AATAGCAACAGACATACAAACTAAAGAATTACAAAAACAAATTACAAAAATTCAAAATTTTCGGGTTTAT
TACAGGGACAGCAGAGATCCAGTTTGGTTAGATCTCGAGTTTACCACTCCCTATCAGTGATAGAGAAAAG
TGAAAGTCGAGTTTACCACTCCCTATCAGTGATAGAGAAAAGTGAAAGTCGAGTTTACCACTCCCTATCA
GTGATAGAGAAAAGTGAAAGTCGAGTTTACCACTCCCTATCAGTGATAGAGAAAAGTGAAAGTCGAGTTT
ACCACTCCCTATCAGTGATAGAGAAAAGTGAAAGTCGAGTTTACCACTCCCTATCAGTGATAGAGAAAAG
TGAAAGTCGAGTTTACCACTCCCTATCAGTGATAGAGAAAAGTGAAAGTCGAGCTCGGTACCCGGGTCGA
GGTAGGCGTGTACGGTGGGAGGCCTATATAAGCAGAGCTCGTTTAGTGAACCGTCAGATCGCCTGGAGAC
GCCATCCACGCTGTTTTGACCTCCATAGAAGACACCGGGACCGATCCAGCCTCCGCGGCCCCGAATTCGC
CACCATGTCCCGCCTGCTGCATGCAGAAGAGTGGGCTGAAGTGAAGGAGTTGGGAGACCACCATCGCCAG
CCCCAGCCGCATCATCTCCCGCAACCGCCGCCGCCGCCGCAGCCACCTGCAACTTTGCAGGCGAGAGAGC
ATCCCGTCTACCCGCCTGAGCTGTCCCTCCTGGACAGCACCGACCCACGCGCCTGGCTGGCTCCCACTTT
GCAGGGCATCTGCACGGCACGCGCCGCCCAGTATTTGCTACATTCCCCGGAGCTGGGTGCCTCAGAGGCC
GCTGCGCCCCGGGACGAGGTGGACGGCCGGGGGGAGCTGGTAAGGAGGAGCAGCGGCGGTGCCAGCAGCA
GCAAGAGCCCCGGGCCGGTGAAAGTGCGGGAACAGCTGTGCAAGCTGAAAGGCGGGGTGGTGGTAGACGA
GCTGGGCTGCAGCCGCCAACGGGCCCCTTCCAGCAAACAGGTGAATGGGGTGCAGAAGCAGAGACGGCTA
GCAGCCAACGCCAGGGAGCGGCGCAGGATGCATGGGCTGAACCACGCCTTCGACCAGCTGCGCAATGTTA
TCCCGTCGTTCAACAACGACAAGAAGCTGTCCAAATATGAGACCCTGCAGATGGCCCAAATCTACATCAA
CGCCTTGTCCGAGCTGCTACAAACGCCCAGCGGAGGGGAACAGCCACCGCCGCCTCCAGCCTCCTGCAAA
AGCGACCACCACCACCTTCGCACCGCGGCCTCCTATGAAGGGGGCGCGGGCAACGCGACCGCAGCTGGGG
CTCAGCAGGCTTCCGGAGGGAGCCAGCGGCCGACCCCGCCCGGGAGTTGCCGGACTCGCTTCTCAGCCCC
AGCTTCTGCGGGAGGGTACTCGGTGCAGCTGGACGCTCTGCACTTCTCGACTTTCGAGGACAGCGCCCTG
ACAGCGATGATGGCGCAAAAGAATTTGTCTCCTTCTCTCCCCGGGAGCATCTTGCAGCCAGTGCAGGAGG
AAAACAGCAAAACTTCGCCTCGGTCCCACAGAAGCGACGGGGAATTTTCCCCCCATTCCCATTACAGTGA
CTCGGATGAGGCAAGTTCTAG
Features (pLannotate 1.2.2; 34 found; start..end, strand, type, name):
      2..54      +  CDS            T2A (fragment): 2A peptide from Thosea asigna virus capsid protein Eukaryotic ribosomes fail to insert a peptide bond between the Gly and Pro residues, yielding separate polypeptides.
     62..661     +  CDS            PuroR: puromycin N-acetyltransferase; pac from Streptomyces alboniger; confers resistance to puromycin
    677..700     +  misc_feature   MCS (fragment): pBluescript multiple cloning site
    700..1288    +  misc_feature   WPRE: woodchuck hepatitis virus posttranscriptional regulatory element
   1225..1806    +  CDS            nef (fragment): NEF_HV1H2 - Experimental evidence at protein level: Swiss-Prot protein existence level 1. Extracellular Nef protein targets CD4(+) T-lymphocytes for apoptosis by interacting with CXCR4 surface receptors. From Human immunodeficiency virus type 1 group M subtype B (isolate HXB2) (HIV-1).
   1813..1993    +  LTR            5' LTR (truncated): truncated 5' long terminal repeat (LTR) from HIV-1
   2025..2249    +  polyA_signal   bGH poly(A) signal: bovine growth hormone polyadenylation signal
   2253..2274    +  promoter       SV40 promoter (fragment): SV40 enhancer and early promoter
   2295..2723    +  rep_origin     f1 ori (sequence partly withheld): f1 bacteriophage origin of replication; arrow indicates direction of (+) strand synthesis
   2737..3066    +  promoter       SV40 promoter: SV40 enhancer and early promoter
   3114..3161    +  promoter       EM7 promoter: synthetic bacterial promoter&nbsp
   3180..3554    +  CDS            BleoR: antibiotic-binding protein; Sh ble from Streptoalloteichus hindustanus; confers resistance to bleomycin, phleomycin, and Zeocin™
   3564..3689    +  CDS            ble (fragment): BLE_KLEPN - Experimental evidence at protein level: Swiss-Prot protein existence level 1. Binding protein with a strong affinity to the bleomycin family of antibiotics. Binds to CL990; an antimitotic-antibiotic compound. From Klebsiella pneumoniae.
   3684..3805    +  polyA_signal   SV40 poly(A) signal: SV40 polyadenylation signal
   3878..3894    -  protein_bind   lac operator: The lac repressor binds to the lac operator to inhibit transcription in E. coli. This inhibition can be relieved by adding lactose or isopropyl-β-D-thiogalactopyranoside (IPTG). lac repressor encoded by lacI
   3902..3932    -  promoter       lac promoter: promoter for the E. coli lac operon
   3947..3968    -  protein_bind   CAP binding site: CAP binding activates transcription in the presence of cAMP. E. coli catabolite activator protein
   3981..4073    -  CDS            lacI (fragment): lac repressor; lacI; The lac repressor binds to the lac operator to inhibit transcription in E. coli. This inhibition can be relieved by adding lactose or isopropyl-β-D-thiogalactopyranoside (IPTG).
   4256..4844    -  rep_origin     ori: high-copy-number ColE1/pMB1/pBR322/pUC origin of replication
   5015..5875    -  CDS            AmpR: β-lactamase; bla; confers resistance to ampicillin, carbenicillin, and related antibiotics
   5876..5980    -  promoter       AmpR promoter: bla
   6039..6091    -  misc_feature   bom (fragment): basis of mobility region from pBR322
   6246..6625    +  enhancer       CMV enhancer: human cytomegalovirus immediate early enhancer
   6626..6825    +  promoter       CMV promoter: human cytomegalovirus (CMV) immediate early promoter
   6843..7023    +  LTR            5' LTR (truncated): truncated 5' long terminal repeat (LTR) from HIV-1
   7070..7195    +  misc_feature   HIV-1 Ψ: packaging signal of human immunodeficiency virus type 1
   7179..7542    +  CDS            HIV-1 gag (fragment): gag protein from human immunodeficiency virus 1; gag
   7688..7921    +  misc_feature   RRE: The Rev response element (RRE) of HIV-1 allows for Rev-dependent mRNA export from the nucleus to the cytoplasm.
   8298..8398    +  CDS            Rev (fragment): human immunodeficiency virus 1 (HIV-1) Rev protein; rev; enhances nuclear export of unspliced and incompletely spliced viral mRNAs
   8448..8565    +  misc_feature   cPPT/CTS: central polypurine tract and central termination sequence of HIV-1
   8622..8892    +  protein_bind   tetracycline response element: contains seven copies of the tetracycline operator tetO tetracycline repressor TetR
   8903..8920    +  misc_feature   MCS (fragment): pUC18/19 multiple cloning site
   8925..8963    +  promoter       minimal CMV promoter: human cytomegalovirus (CMV) immediate early promoter
   9069..10130   +  CDS            ATOH1: ATOH1_HUMAN - Also known as ATH1, BHLHA14. Experimental evidence at transcript level: Swiss-Prot protein existence level 2. Transcriptional regulator. Activates E box-dependent transcription in collaboration with TCF3/E47, but the activity is completely antagonized by the negative regulator of neurogenesis HES1. Plays a role in the differentiation of subsets of neural cells by activating E box-dependent transcription (By similarity). From Homo sapiens (Human).
