[The description below was written by a language model from this plasmid's Addgene catalogue record and pLannotate feature annotations shown in this document.]
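Description:
pTet-O-ATOH1-T2A-PuroR is a lentiviral transfer plasmid built on the Tet-O-FUW backbone for doxycycline-inducible expression of human ATOH1 in mammalian cells. It is propagated in E. coli through a high-copy ColE1/pUC-type origin with ampicillin selection (AmpR). The backbone also carries an f1 origin and an SV40/EM7-driven bleomycin/Zeocin resistance cassette that lies outside the viral genome. The sequenced record is about 10.1 kb.

The viral portion begins with a CMV enhancer/promoter fused to a truncated HIV-1 5' LTR, which drives production of genomic RNA in packaging cells. This is followed by the Ψ packaging signal with a partial gag sequence, the Rev response element for Rev-dependent nuclear export, and the cPPT/CTS element. The expression cassette consists of a tetracycline response element with seven tetO repeats joined to a minimal CMV promoter, upstream of the 1,062 bp ATOH1 coding sequence. ATOH1 is linked in frame at its C terminus to a T2A peptide and puromycin N-acetyltransferase, so a single transcript yields separate ATOH1 and PuroR proteins. Puromycin resistance therefore depends on induction of the cassette. A WPRE downstream enhances transcript expression, and the cassette ends at the 3' LTR region and a bGH polyadenylation signal. No tetracycline transactivator is annotated on the plasmid, so one such as rtTA must be supplied separately.

ATOH1 is a basic helix-loop-helix transcription factor that activates E-box-dependent transcription and contributes to neural cell differentiation. The construct comes from a study of regulators of human neuronal cell fate specification, consistent with use for inducible overexpression of ATOH1 in transduced cells.
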