Addgene plasmid #162342: pTet-O-ATOH1-T2A-PuroR
Purpose: Lentiviral expression of ATOH1 under the control of the TetON promoter
Depositing lab: Charles Gersbach. Depositing organization: Duke University. Publication: Master Regulators and Cofactors of Human Neuronal Cell Fate Specification Identified by CRISPR Gene Activation Screens. Black JB, McCutcheon SR, Dube S, Barrera A, Klann TS, Rice GA, Adkar SS, Soderling SH, Reddy TE, Gersbach CA. Cell Rep. 2020 Dec 1;33(9):108460. doi: 10.1016/j.celrep.2020.108460. PubMed 33264623.
Backbone
  Vector backbone: Tet-O-FUW
  Backbone size w/o insert (bp): 8000
  Vector type: Mammalian Expression, Lentiviral
  Selectable markers: Puromycin
Growth in bacteria
  Bacterial resistance: Ampicillin, 100 μg/mL
  Growth temperature: 37°C
  Growth strain: NEB Stable
  Copy number: High Copy
Gene/Insert
  Gene/Insert name: ATOH1
  Species: H. sapiens (human)
  Insert size (bp): 1062
  Entrez Gene: ATOH1 (a.k.a. ATH1, DFNA89, HATH1, MATH-1, bHLHa14)
  Promoter: Tet-ON
  Tag / fusion protein: T2A-PuroR (C terminal on insert)
  Cloning method: Gibson Cloning
Resource information
  A portion of this plasmid was derived from a plasmid made by: This plasmid was modifed from a gift from Marius Wernig (Addgene plasmid # 52047)
Terms and licenses: Academic/Nonprofit Terms; Industry Terms: Not Available to Industry
How to cite: pTet-O-ATOH1-T2A-PuroR was a gift from Charles Gersbach (Addgene plasmid # 162342 ; http://n2t.net/addgene:162342 ; RRID:Addgene_162342)
